Addgene plasmid #144506: TFORF3030
Purpose: Lentiviral vector for overexpressing transcription factor ORFs with unique 24-bp barcodes. Barcodes facilitate identification of transcription factors in pooled screens.
Depositing lab: Feng Zhang. Depositing organization: Broad Institute. Publication: A transcription factor atlas of directed differentiation. Joung J, Ma S, Tay T, Geiger-Schuller KR, Kirchgatterer PC, Verdine VK, Guo B, Arias-Garcia MA, Allen WE, Singh A, Kuksenko O, Abudayyeh OO, Gootenberg JS, Fu Z, Macrae RK, Buenrostro JD, Regev A, Zhang F. Cell. 2023 Jan 5;186(1):209-229.e26. doi: 10.1016/j.cell.2022.11.026. PubMed 36608654.
Backbone
  Vector backbone: pLX_TRC317
  Backbone manufacturer: Broad Institute Genetic Perturbation Platform
  Backbone size w/o insert (bp): 8264
  Vector type: Mammalian Expression, Lentiviral
  Selectable markers: Puromycin
Growth in bacteria
  Bacterial resistance: Ampicillin, 100 μg/mL
  Growth temperature: 37°C
  Growth strain: NEB Stable
  Copy number: High Copy
Gene/Insert
  Gene/Insert name: ZNF415
  Species: H. sapiens (human)
  Insert size (bp): 1832
  Entrez Gene: ZNF415 (a.k.a. Pact, ZfLp)
  Promoter: EF1a
  Tag / fusion protein: V5 (C terminal on insert)
  Cloning method: Gateway Cloning
  Sequencing primers: 5′ GGGTGGAGACTGAAGTTAGGCCAG; 3′ CACATAGCGTAAAAGGAGCAACATAG
Resource information
  A portion of this plasmid was derived from a plasmid made by: Broad Institute Genetic Perturbation Platform
Terms and licenses: Academic/Nonprofit Terms; Industry Terms: Not Available to Industry
Depositor comments: NM_001352148.1 Please test multiple small colonies in case of plasmid recombination. To make this collection available in a timely manner, a portion of this collection was not fully sequenced by Addgene. If an Addgene verified full plasmid sequence is not available, please contact us prior to placing an order to request the full sequence.
How to cite: TFORF3030 was a gift from Feng Zhang (Addgene plasmid # 144506 ; http://n2t.net/addgene:144506 ; RRID:Addgene_144506)
