[The description below was written by a language model from this plasmid's Addgene catalogue record and pLannotate feature annotations shown in this document.]
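Description:
TFORF3030 is a lentiviral mammalian expression plasmid built on the pLX_TRC317 backbone and carrying the human zinc-finger transcription factor ZNF415 as a Gateway-cloned open reading frame. It belongs to a barcoded transcription factor ORF collection in which each construct carries a unique 24-bp barcode, so that the factor delivered to a cell can be identified in pooled overexpression screens. The feature table does not annotate the barcode itself. In bacteria the roughly 10.1 kb plasmid is maintained through a high-copy ColE1/pUC-type origin with ampicillin resistance, and an f1 origin is also present. The depositor notes that the plasmid can recombine, as is common for LTR-containing vectors.

The viral portion has a third-generation, self-inactivating layout. An RSV promoter drives a truncated HIV-1 5' LTR, followed by the Ψ packaging signal with a partial gag sequence, the Rev response element, a cPPT/CTS and, at the far end, a ΔU3 3' LTR with an SV40 polyadenylation signal downstream. Between the LTRs are two expression units. An SV40 early promoter drives puromycin N-acetyltransferase for selecting transduced cells. The EF-1α promoter drives ZNF415, which is flanked by attB1 and attB2 recombination sites and fused in frame to a C-terminal V5 epitope tag for detection. A WPRE downstream of the ORF enhances transcript stability and expression. The annotation tool matched only the first part of the region between the att sites to ZNF415 protein fragments, which may reflect isoform differences from the reference entry; the record cites a specific RefSeq transcript variant. Short annotated fragments such as U6, small t antigen, lacZα and lacI appear to be backbone remnants rather than functional elements.
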