Features (pLannotate 1.2.2; 35 found; start..end, strand, type, name):
      5..231     +  promoter       RSV promoter: Rous sarcoma virus enhancer/promoter
    232..412     +  LTR            5' LTR (truncated): truncated 5' long terminal repeat (LTR) from HIV-1
    459..584     +  misc_feature   HIV-1 Ψ: packaging signal of human immunodeficiency virus type 1
    568..931     +  CDS            HIV-1 gag (fragment): gag protein from human immunodeficiency virus 1; gag
   1077..1310    +  misc_feature   RRE: The Rev response element (RRE) of HIV-1 allows for Rev-dependent mRNA export from the nucleus to the cytoplasm.
   1687..1713    +  CDS            Rev (fragment): human immunodeficiency virus 1 (HIV-1) Rev protein; rev; enhances nuclear export of unspliced and incompletely spliced viral mRNAs
   1720..1743    +  promoter       SV40 promoter (fragment): SV40 early promoter
   1744..1815    +  promoter       SV40 promoter (fragment): SV40 enhancer and early promoter
   1839..1974    +  rep_origin     SV40 ori: SV40 origin of replication
   2020..2616    +  CDS            PuroR (fragment): puromycin N-acetyltransferase; pac from Streptomyces; confers resistance to puromycin
   2665..2782    +  misc_feature   cPPT/CTS: central polypurine tract and central termination sequence of HIV-1
   2847..2913    +  CDS            small t antigen (fragment): SV40 (simian virus 40) small t antigen
   2920..4098    +  promoter       EF-1α promoter: strong constitutive promoter for human elongation factor EF-1α
   4119..4136    +  protein_bind   attB1 (fragment): mutant version of attB; core recombination site for the Gateway® BP reaction BP Clonase™
   4141..4239    +  CDS            ZNF415 (fragment): ZN415_HUMAN - Experimental evidence at protein level: Swiss-Prot protein existence level 1. Involved in transcriptional regulation. Transcriptional activity differed among the various isoforms. All isoforms except isoform 3 seem to suppresses the transcriptional activities of AP-1 and p53/TP53. From Homo sapiens (Human).
   4235..4822    +  CDS            ZNF415 (fragment): ZN415_HUMAN - Experimental evidence at protein level: Swiss-Prot protein existence level 1. Involved in transcriptional regulation. Transcriptional activity differed among the various isoforms. All isoforms except isoform 3 seem to suppresses the transcriptional activities of AP-1 and p53/TP53. From Homo sapiens (Human).
   5769..5793    -  protein_bind   attB2: mutant version of attB; recombination site for the Gateway® BP reaction BP Clonase™
   5801..5842    +  CDS            V5 tag: epitope tag from simian virus 5
   5858..5911    +  promoter       U6 promoter (fragment): RNA polymerase III promoter for human U6 snRNA
   5953..6541    +  misc_feature   WPRE: woodchuck hepatitis virus posttranscriptional regulatory element
   6592..6611    +  misc_feature   cPPT/CTS (fragment): central polypurine tract and central termination sequence of HIV-1
   6613..6846    +  LTR            3' LTR (ΔU3): self-inactivating 3' long terminal repeat (LTR) from HIV-1
   6924..7045    +  polyA_signal   SV40 poly(A) signal: SV40 polyadenylation signal
   7085..7220    +  rep_origin     SV40 ori: SV40 origin of replication
   7241..7259    -  promoter       T7 promoter: promoter for bacteriophage T7 RNA polymerase
   7267..7422    +  CDS            lacZα (fragment): LacZα fragment of β-galactosidase; lacZ fragment
   7427..7855    +  rep_origin     f1 ori (sequence partly withheld): f1 bacteriophage origin of replication; arrow indicates direction of (+) strand synthesis
   7908..8012    +  promoter       AmpR promoter: bla
   8013..8873    +  CDS            AmpR: β-lactamase; bla; confers resistance to ampicillin, carbenicillin, and related antibiotics
   9044..9632    +  rep_origin     ori: high-copy-number ColE1/pMB1/pBR322/pUC origin of replication
   9815..9907    +  CDS            lacI (fragment): lac repressor; lacI; The lac repressor binds to the lac operator to inhibit transcription in E. coli. This inhibition can be relieved by adding lactose or isopropyl-β-D-thiogalactopyranoside (IPTG).
   9920..9941    +  protein_bind   CAP binding site: CAP binding activates transcription in the presence of cAMP. E. coli catabolite activator protein
   9956..9986    +  promoter       lac promoter: promoter for the E. coli lac operon
   9994..10010   +  protein_bind   lac operator: The lac repressor binds to the lac operator to inhibit transcription in E. coli. This inhibition can be relieved by adding lactose or isopropyl-β-D-thiogalactopyranoside (IPTG). lac repressor encoded by lacI
  10055..10073   +  promoter       T3 promoter: promoter for bacteriophage T3 RNA polymerase
>Addgene plasmid #144506 | TFORF3030 | addgene full sequence | sequence record 404209 | Addgene NGS Result
TTAATGTAGTCTTATGCAATACTCTTGTAGTCTTGCAACATGGTAACGATGAGTTAGCAACATGCCTTAC
AAGGAGAGAAAAAGCACCGTGCATGCCGATTGGTGGAAGTAAGGTGGTACGATCGTGCCTTATTAGGAAG
GCAACAGACGGGTCTGACATGGATTGGACGAACCACTGAATTGCCGCATTGCAGAGATATTGTATTTAAG
TGCCTAGCTCGATACATAAACGGGTCTCTCTGGTTAGACCAGATCTGAGCCTGGGAGCTCTCTGGCTAAC
TAGGGAACCCACTGCTTAAGCCTCAATAAAGCTTGCCTTGAGTGCTTCAAGTAGTGTGTGCCCGTCTGTT
GTGTGACTCTGGTAACTAGAGATCCCTCAGACCCTTTTAGTCAGTGTGGAAAATCTCTAGCAGTGGCGCC
CGAACAGGGACTTGAAAGCGAAAGGGAAACCAGAGGAGCTCTCTCGACGCAGGACTCGGCTTGCTGAAGC
GCGCACGGCAAGAGGCGAGGGGCGGCGACTGGTGAGTACGCCAAAAATTTTGACTAGCGGAGGCTAGAAG
GAGAGAGATGGGTGCGAGAGCGTCAGTATTAAGCGGGGGAGAATTAGATCGCGATGGGAAAAAATTCGGT
TAAGGCCAGGGGGAAAGAAAAAATATAAATTAAAACATATAGTATGGGCAAGCAGGGAGCTAGAACGATT
CGCAGTTAATCCTGGCCTGTTAGAAACATCAGAAGGCTGTAGACAAATACTGGGACAGCTACAACCATCC
CTTCAGACAGGATCAGAAGAACTTAGATCATTATATAATACAGTAGCAACCCTCTATTGTGTGCATCAAA
GGATAGAGATAAAAGACACCAAGGAAGCTTTAGACAAGATAGAGGAAGAGCAAAACAAAAGTAAGACCAC
CGCACAGCAAGCGGCCGCTGATCTTCAGACCTGGAGGAGGAGATATGAGGGACAATTGGAGAAGTGAATT
ATATAAATATAAAGTAGTAAAAATTGAACCATTAGGAGTAGCACCCACCAAGGCAAAGAGAAGAGTGGTG
CAGAGAGAAAAAAGAGCAGTGGGAATAGGAGCTTTGTTCCTTGGGTTCTTGGGAGCAGCAGGAAGCACTA
TGGGCGCAGCGTCAATGACGCTGACGGTACAGGCCAGACAATTATTGTCTGGTATAGTGCAGCAGCAGAA
CAATTTGCTGAGGGCTATTGAGGCGCAACAGCATCTGTTGCAACTCACAGTCTGGGGCATCAAGCAGCTC
CAGGCAAGAATCCTGGCTGTGGAAAGATACCTAAAGGATCAACAGCTCCTGGGGATTTGGGGTTGCTCTG
GAAAACTCATTTGCACCACTGCTGTGCCTTGGAATGCTAGTTGGAGTAATAAATCTCTGGAACAGATTTG
GAATCACACGACCTGGATGGAGTGGGACAGAGAAATTAACAATTACACAAGCTTAATACACTCCTTAATT
GAAGAATCGCAAAACCAGCAAGAAAAGAATGAACAAGAATTATTGGAATTAGATAAATGGGCAAGTTTGT
GGAATTGGTTTAACATAACAAATTGGCTGTGGTATATAAAATTATTCATAATGATAGTAGGAGGCTTGGT
AGGTTTAAGAATAGTTTTTGCTGTACTTTCTATAGTGAATAGAGTTAGGCAGGGATATTCACCATTATCG
TTTCAGACCCACCTCCCAACCCCGAGGGGACCCATGCATTGCATCTCAATTAGTCAGCAACCAGGTGTGG
AAAGTCCCCAGGCTCCCCAGCAGGCAGAAGTATGCAAAGCATGCGTCTCAATTAGTCAGCAACCATAGTC
CCGCCCCTAACTCCGCCCATCCCGCCCCTAACTCCGCCCAGTTCCGCCCATTCTCCGCCCCATGGCTGAC
TAATTTTTTTTATTTATGCAGAGGCCGAGGCCGCCTCGGCCTCTGAGCTATTCCAGAAGTAGTGAGGAGG
CTTTTTTGGAGGCCTAGGCTTTTGCAAAAAGCTTTCTAGAGGTACCACCGGAGCTTACCATGACCGAGTA
CAAGCCCACGGTGCGCCTCGCCACCCGCGACGACGTCCCCAGGGCCGTACGCACCCTCGCCGCCGCGTTC
GCCGACTACCCCGCCACGCGCCACACCGTCGATCCGGACCGCCACATCGAGCGGGTCACCGAGCTGCAAG
AACTCTTCCTCACGCGCGTCGGGCTCGACATCGGCAAGGTGTGGGTCGCGGACGACGGCGCCGCCGTGGC
GGTCTGGACCACGCCGGAGAGCGTCGAAGCGGGGGCGGTGTTCGCCGAGATCGGCCCGCGCATGGCCGAG
TTGAGCGGTTCCCGGCTGGCCGCGCAGCAACAGATGGAAGGCCTCCTGGCGCCGCACCGGCCCAAGGAGC
CCGCGTGGTTCCTGGCCACCGTCGGCGTCTCGCCCGACCACCAGGGCAAGGGTCTGGGCAGCGCCGTCGT
GCTCCCCGGAGTGGAGGCGGCCGAGCGCGCCGGGGTGCCCGCCTTCCTGGAGACCTCCGCGCCCCGCAAC
CTCCCCTTCTACGAGCGGCTCGGCTTCACCGTCACCGCCGACGTCGAGGTGCCCGAAGGACCGCGCACCT
GGTGCATGACCCGCAAGCCCGGTGCCAGTTAACGAATTCTAGATCTTGAGACAAATGGCAGTATTCATCC
ACAATTTTAAAAGAAAAGGGGGGATTGGGGGGTACAGTGCAGGGGAAAGAATAGTAGACATAATAGCAAC
AGACATACAAACTAAAGAATTACAAAAACAAATTACAAAAATTCAAAATTTTCGGGTTTATTACAGGGAC
AGCAGAGATCCACTTTGGCGCCGGCTCGAGGCCTGCAGGTGCAAAGATGGATAAAGTTTTAAACAGAGAG
GAATCTTTGCAGCTAATGGACCTTCTAGGTCTTGAAAGGAGTGGGAATTGGCTCCGGTGCCCGTCAGTGG
GCAGAGCGCACATCGCCCACAGTCCCCGAGAAGTTGGGGGGAGGGGTCGGCAATTGAACCGGTGCCTAGA
GAAGGTGGCGCGGGGTAAACTGGGAAAGTGATGTCGTGTACTGGCTCCGCCTTTTTCCCGAGGGTGGGGG
AGAACCGTATATAAGTGCAGTAGTCGCCGTGAACGTTCTTTTTCGCAACGGGTTTGCCGCCAGAACACAG
GTAAGTGCCGTGTGTGGTTCCCGCGGGCCTGGCCTCTTTACGGGTTATGGCCCTTGCGTGCCTTGAATTA
CTTCCACCTGGCTGCAGTACGTGATTCTTGATCCCGAGCTTCGGGTTGGAAGTGGGTGGGAGAGTTCGAG
GCCTTGCGCTTAAGGAGCCCCTTCGCCTCGTGCTTGAGTTGAGGCCTGGCCTGGGCGCTGGGGCCGCCGC
GTGCGAATCTGGTGGCACCTTCGCGCCTGTCTCGCTGCTTTCGATAAGTCTCTAGCCATTTAAAATTTTT
GATGACCTGCTGCGACGCTTTTTTTCTGGCAAGATAGTCTTGTAAATGCGGGCCAAGATCTGCACACTGG
TATTTCGGTTTTTGGGGCCGCGGGCGGCGACGGGGCCCGTGCGTCCCAGCGCACATGTTCGGCGAGGCGG
GGCCTGCGAGCGCGGCCACCGAGAATCGGACGGGGGTAGTCTCAAGCTGGCCGGCCTGCTCTGGTGCCTG
GCCTCGCGCCGCCGTGTATCGCCCCGCCCTGGGCGGCAAGGCTGGCCCGGTCGGCACCAGTTGCGTGAGC
GGAAAGATGGCCGCTTCCCGGCCCTGCTGCAGGGAGCTCAAAATGGAGGACGCGGCGCTCGGGAGAGCGG
GCGGGTGAGTCACCCACACAAAGGAAAAGGGCCTTTCCGTCCTCAGCCGTCGCTTCATGTGACTCCACGG
AGTACCGGGCGCCGTCCAGGCACCTCGATTAGTTCTCGAGCTTTTGGAGTACGTCGTCTTTAGGTTGGGG
GGAGGGGTTTTATGCGATGGAGTTTCCCCACACTGAGTGGGTGGAGACTGAAGTTAGGCCAGCTTGGCAC
TTGATGTAATTCTCCTTGGAATTTGCCCTTTTTGAGTTTGGATCTTGGTTCATTCTCAAGCCTCAGACAG
TGGTTCAAAGTTTTTTTCTTCCATTTCAGGTGTCGTGAGGCTAGCATCGATTGATCAACAAGTTTGTACA
AAAAAGTTGGCATGTGGGAGCACAGGAAAGAGCCCTGGACCATAGAAAGCCAAGTACGAGTAGCAAGAAA
ACCAAAAGGGTGGGAATGGATCAAAGGTGTGAAAACAGATCTGTCTCGTAACTGTGTAATCAAGGAACTA
GCACCACAACAGGAAGGTAACCCAGGAGAAGTATTCCACACAGTGACATTGGAACAACATGAAAAACATG
ACATTGAAGAGTTTTGCTTCAGGGAAATCAAGAAAAAAATACACGACTTTGACTGTCAGTGGAGAGATGA
TGAAAGAAATTGCAACAAAGTGACTACGGCCCCAAAAGAAAATCTTACTTGTAGGAGAGACCAACGCGAT
AGAAGAGGTATAGGAAACAAGTCTATTAAACATCAGCTTGGATTAAGCTTTCTACCACATCCCCATGAAC
TGCAGCAGTTTCAAGCTGAAGGGAAAATTTATGAATGTAACCATGTTGAGAAGTCTGTCAACCATGGTTC
CTCAGTTTCACCACCCCAAATAATTTCTTCTACCATCAAAACCCATGTTTCTAATAAATATGGGACTGAT
TTCATCTGTTCTTCATTACTCACACAAGAACAGAAATCATGCATTAGGGAAAAACCTTACAGATATATTG
AGTGCGACAAAGCCTTGAATCATGGCTCACACATGACTGTACGTCAGGTAAGTCATTCTGGAGAGAAAGG
ATATAAATGTGATCTGTGTGGCAAGGTCTTTAGTCAAAAATCAAACCTTGCGCGTCATTGGAGAGTTCAT
ACTGGAGAGAAACCATACAAATGTAATGAATGTGACAGAAGTTTCAGTCGCAACTCATGCCTTGCACTAC
ATCGGAGAGTTCACACTGGAGAGAAACCTTACAAATGTTATGAGTGTGACAAGGTCTTCAGTCGAAATTC
ATGCCTTGCACTACATCAGAAAACTCATATTGGAGAGAAACCTTACACATGTAAAGAGTGTGGCAAAGCC
TTTAGTGTGAGGTCAACACTTACCAACCATCAGGTAATTCATAGTGGCAAGAAACCTTACAAATGCAATG
AATGTGGCAAGGTGTTCAGTCAGACTTCAAGCCTTGCAACTCATCAGAGAATTCACACTGGGGAGAAACC
ATACAAGTGTAATGAATGTGGTAAAGTCTTCAGTCAGACTTCAAGCCTTGCAAGGCATTGGAGAATTCAT
ACTGGAGAGAAACCTTACAAATGCAATGAATGTGGTAAGGTTTTCAGTTACAATTCACACCTTGCGAGTC
ATCGGAGAGTTCATACTGGAGAGAAACCTTACAAGTGTAATGAGTGTGGGAAAGCCTTTAGTGTGCATTC
GAACTTAACTACCCATCAGGTCATCCATACTGGAGAGAAGCCTTACAAATGTAATCAATGTGGCAAAGGC
TTCAGTGTGCATTCAAGCCTAACTACCCATCAGGTCATCCATACTGGAGAAAAACCTTACAAATGTAATG
AGTGTGGCAAATCCTTTAGTGTGCGCCCAAACCTCACTAGACATCAGATAATCCATACTGGAAAGAAACC
TTACAAATGTAGTGATTGTGGGAAGTCCTTTAGTGTGCGCCCAAACCTCTTCAGACATCAAATTATCCAT
ACTAAGGAGAAACCTTATAAAAGAAATTACCCAACTTTCTTGTACAAAGTGGTTGATATCGGTAAGCCTA
TCCCTAACCCTCTCCTCGGTCTCGATTCTACGTAGTAATGAACTAGTCCGTAACTTGAAAGTATTTCGAT
TTCTTGGCTTTATATATCTTGTGGAAAGGACGACTCCGCAAGCTAGGATTTTGTAACACGCGTTAAGTCG
ACAATCAACCTCTGGATTACAAAATTTGTGAAAGATTGACTGGTATTCTTAACTATGTTGCTCCTTTTAC
GCTATGTGGATACGCTGCTTTAATGCCTTTGTATCATGCTATTGCTTCCCGTATGGCTTTCATTTTCTCC
TCCTTGTATAAATCCTGGTTGCTGTCTCTTTATGAGGAGTTGTGGCCCGTTGTCAGGCAACGTGGCGTGG
TGTGCACTGTGTTTGCTGACGCAACCCCCACTGGTTGGGGCATTGCCACCACCTGTCAGCTCCTTTCCGG
GACTTTCGCTTTCCCCCTCCCTATTGCCACGGCGGAACTCATCGCCGCCTGCCTTGCCCGCTGCTGGACA
GGGGCTCGGCTGTTGGGCACTGACAATTCCGTGGTGTTGTCGGGGAAATCATCGTCCTTTCCTTGGCTGC
TCGCCTGTGTTGCCACCTGGATTCTGCGCGGGACGTCCTTCTGCTACGTCCCTTCGGCCCTCAATCCAGC
GGACCTTCCTTCCCGCGGCCTGCTGCCGGCTCTGCGGCCTCTTCCGCGTCTTCGCCTTCGCCCTCAGACG
AGTCGGATCTCCCTTTGGGCCGCCTCCCCGCGTCGACTTTAAGACCAATGACTTACAAGGCAGCTGTAGA
TCTTAGCCACTTTTTAAAAGAAAAGGGGGGACTGGAAGGGCTAATTCACTCCCAACGAAGACAAGATCTG
CTTTTTGCTTGTACTGGGTCTCTCTGGTTAGACCAGATCTGAGCCTGGGAGCTCTCTGGCTAACTAGGGA
ACCCACTGCTTAAGCCTCAATAAAGCTTGCCTTGAGTGCTTCAAGTAGTGTGTGCCCGTCTGTTGTGTGA
CTCTGGTAACTAGAGATCCCTCAGACCCTTTTAGTCAGTGTGGAAAATCTCTAGCAGTACGTATAGTAGT
TCATGTCATCTTATTATTCAGTATTTATAACTTGCAAAGAAATGAATATCAGAGAGTGAGAGGAACTTGT
TTATTGCAGCTTATAATGGTTACAAATAAAGCAATAGCATCACAAATTTCACAAATAAAGCATTTTTTTC
ACTGCATTCTAGTTGTGGTTTGTCCAAACTCATCAATGTATCTTATCATGTCTGGCTCTAGCTATCCCGC
CCCTAACTCCGCCCATCCCGCCCCTAACTCCGCCCAGTTCCGCCCATTCTCCGCCCCATGGCTGACTAAT
TTTTTTTATTTATGCAGAGGCCGAGGCCGCCTCGGCCTCTGAGCTATTCCAGAAGTAGTGAGGAGGCTTT
TTTGGAGGCCTAGGGACGTACCCAATTCGCCCTATAGTGAGTCGTATTACGCGCGCTCACTGGCCGTCGT
TTTACAACGTCGTGACTGGGAAAACCCTGGCGTTACCCAACTTAATCGCCTTGCAGCACATCCCCCTTTC
GCCAGCTGGCGTAATAGCGAAGAGGCCCGCACCGATCGCCCTTCCCAACAGTTGCGCAGCCTGAATGGCG
AATGGG
[124 nt withheld, positions 7427-7550]
C
[91 nt withheld, positions 7552-7642]
A
[49 nt withheld, positions 7644-7692]
CCTTTGACGTTGGAGTCCACGTTCTTT
[37 nt withheld, positions 7720-7756]
ACCCTATCTCGGTCTATTCTTTTGATTTATAAGGGATTTTGCCGATTTCGGCCTATTGGTTAAAAAATGA
GCTGATTTAACAAAAATTTAACGCGAATTTTAACAAAATATTAACGCTTACAATTTAGGTGGCACTTTTC
GGGGAAATGTGCGCGGAACCCCTATTTGTTTATTTTTCTAAATACATTCAAATATGTATCCGCTCATGAG
ACAATAACCCTGATAAATGCTTCAATAATATTGAAAAAGGAAGAGTATGAGTATTCAACATTTCCGTGTC
GCCCTTATTCCCTTTTTTGCGGCATTTTGCCTTCCTGTTTTTGCTCACCCAGAAACGCTGGTGAAAGTAA
AAGATGCTGAAGATCAGTTGGGTGCACGAGTGGGTTACATCGAACTGGATCTCAACAGCGGTAAGATCCT
TGAGAGTTTTCGCCCCGAAGAACGTTTTCCAATGATGAGCACTTTTAAAGTTCTGCTATGTGGCGCGGTA
TTATCCCGTATTGACGCCGGGCAAGAGCAACTCGGTCGCCGCATACACTATTCTCAGAATGACTTGGTTG
AGTACTCACCAGTCACAGAAAAGCATCTTACGGATGGCATGACAGTAAGAGAATTATGCAGTGCTGCCAT
AACCATGAGTGATAACACTGCGGCCAACTTACTTCTGACAACGATCGGAGGACCGAAGGAGCTAACCGCT
TTTTTGCACAACATGGGGGATCATGTAACTCGCCTTGATCGTTGGGAACCGGAGCTGAATGAAGCCATAC
CAAACGACGAGCGTGACACCACGATGCCTGTAGCAATGGCAACAACGTTGCGCAAACTATTAACTGGCGA
ACTACTTACTCTAGCTTCCCGGCAACAATTAATAGACTGGATGGAGGCGGATAAAGTTGCAGGACCACTT
CTGCGCTCGGCCCTTCCGGCTGGCTGGTTTATTGCTGATAAATCTGGAGCCGGTGAGCGTGGGTCTCGCG
GTATCATTGCAGCACTGGGGCCAGATGGTAAGCCCTCCCGTATCGTAGTTATCTACACGACGGGGAGTCA
GGCAACTATGGATGAACGAAATAGACAGATCGCTGAGATAGGTGCCTCACTGATTAAGCATTGGTAACTG
TCAGACCAAGTTTACTCATATATACTTTAGATTGATTTAAAACTTCATTTTTAATTTAAAAGGATCTAGG
TGAAGATCCTTTTTGATAATCTCATGACCAAAATCCCTTAACGTGAGTTTTCGTTCCACTGAGCGTCAGA
CCCCGTAGAAAAGATCAAAGGATCTTCTTGAGATCCTTTTTTTCTGCGCGTAATCTGCTGCTTGCAAACA
AAAAAACCACCGCTACCAGCGGTGGTTTGTTTGCCGGATCAAGAGCTACCAACTCTTTTTCCGAAGGTAA
CTGGCTTCAGCAGAGCGCAGATACCAAATACTGTTCTTCTAGTGTAGCCGTAGTTAGGCCACCACTTCAA
GAACTCTGTAGCACCGCCTACATACCTCGCTCTGCTAATCCTGTTACCAGTGGCTGCTGCCAGTGGCGAT
AAGTCGTGTCTTACCGGGTTGGACTCAAGACGATAGTTACCGGATAAGGCGCAGCGGTCGGGCTGAACGG
GGGGTTCGTGCACACAGCCCAGCTTGGAGCGAACGACCTACACCGAACTGAGATACCTACAGCGTGAGCT
ATGAGAAAGCGCCACGCTTCCCGAAGGGAGAAAGGCGGACAGGTATCCGGTAAGCGGCAGGGTCGGAACA
GGAGAGCGCACGAGGGAGCTTCCAGGGGGAAACGCCTGGTATCTTTATAGTCCTGTCGGGTTTCGCCACC
TCTGACTTGAGCGTCGATTTTTGTGATGCTCGTCAGGGGGGCGGAGCCTATGGAAAAACGCCAGCAACGC
GGCCTTTTTACGGTTCCTGGCCTTTTGCTGGCCTTTTGCTCACATGTTCTTTCCTGCGTTATCCCCTGAT
TCTGTGGATAACCGTATTACCGCCTTTGAGTGAGCTGATACCGCTCGCCGCAGCCGAACGACCGAGCGCA
GCGAGTCAGTGAGCGAGGAAGCGGAAGAGCGCCCAATACGCAAACCGCCTCTCCCCGCGCGTTGGCCGAT
TCATTAATGCAGCTGGCACGACAGGTTTCCCGACTGGAAAGCGGGCAGTGAGCGCAACGCAATTAATGTG
AGTTAGCTCACTCATTAGGCACCCCAGGCTTTACACTTTATGCTTCCGGCTCGTATGTTGTGTGGAATTG
TGAGCGGATAACAATTTCACACAGGAAACAGCTATGACCATGATTACGCCAAGCGCGCAATTAACCCTCA
CTAAAGGGAACAAAAGCTGGAGCTGCAAGC
