>Addgene plasmid #144506 | TFORF3030 | depositor partial sequence | sequence record 285633 | Insert
ATCGATTGATCAACAAGTTTGTACAAAAAAGTTGGCATGTGGGAGCACAGGAAAGAGCCCTGGACCATAG
AAAGCCAAGTACGAGTAGCAAGAAAACCAAAAGGGTGGGAATGGATCAAAGGTGTGAAAACAGATCTGTC
TCGTAACTGTGTAATCAAGGAACTAGCACCACAACAGGAAGGTAACCCAGGAGAAGTATTCCACACAGTG
ACATTGGAACAACATGAAAAACATGACATTGAAGAGTTTTGCTTCAGGGAAATCAAGAAAAAAATACACG
ACTTTGACTGTCAGTGGAGAGATGATGAAAGAAATTGCAACAAAGTGACTACGGCCCCAAAAGAAAATCT
TACTTGTAGGAGAGACCAACGCGATAGAAGAGGTATAGGAAACAAGTCTATTAAACATCAGCTTGGATTA
AGCTTTCTACCACATCCCCATGAACTGCAGCAGTTTCAAGCTGAAGGGAAAATTTATGAATGTAACCATG
TTGAGAAGTCTGTCAACCATGGTTCCTCAGTTTCACCACCCCAAATAATTTCTTCTACCATCAAAACCCA
TGTTTCTAATAAATATGGGACTGATTTCATCTGTTCTTCATTACTCACACAAGAACAGAAATCATGCATT
AGGGAAAAACCTTACAGATATATTGAGTGCGACAAAGCCTTGAATCATGGCTCACACATGACTGTACGTC
AGGTAAGTCATTCTGGAGAGAAAGGATATAAATGTGATCTGTGTGGCAAGGTCTTTAGTCAAAAATCAAA
CCTTGCGCGTCATTGGAGAGTTCATACTGGAGAGAAACCATACAAATGTAATGAATGTGACAGAAGTTTC
AGTCGCAACTCATGCCTTGCACTACATCGGAGAGTTCACACTGGAGAGAAACCTTACAAATGTTATGAGT
GTGACAAGGTCTTCAGTCGAAATTCATGCCTTGCACTACATCAGAAAACTCATATTGGAGAGAAACCTTA
CACATGTAAAGAGTGTGGCAAAGCCTTTAGTGTGAGGTCAACACTTACCAACCATCAGGTAATTCATAGT
GGCAAGAAACCTTACAAATGCAATGAATGTGGCAAGGTGTTCAGTCAGACTTCAAGCCTTGCAACTCATC
AGAGAATTCACACTGGGGAGAAACCATACAAGTGTAATGAATGTGGTAAAGTCTTCAGTCAGACTTCAAG
CCTTGCAAGGCATTGGAGAATTCATACTGGAGAGAAACCTTACAAATGCAATGAATGTGGTAAGGTTTTC
AGTTACAATTCACACCTTGCGAGTCATCGGAGAGTTCATACTGGAGAGAAACCTTACAAGTGTAATGAGT
GTGGGAAAGCCTTTAGTGTGCATTCGAACTTAACTACCCATCAGGTCATCCATACTGGAGAGAAGCCTTA
CAAATGTAATCAATGTGGCAAAGGCTTCAGTGTGCATTCAAGCCTAACTACCCATCAGGTCATCCATACT
GGAGAAAAACCTTACAAATGTAATGAGTGTGGCAAATCCTTTAGTGTGCGCCCAAACCTCACTAGACATC
AGATAATCCATACTGGAAAGAAACCTTACAAATGTAGTGATTGTGGGAAGTCCTTTAGTGTGCGCCCAAA
CCTCTTCAGACATCAAATTATCCATACTAAGGAGAAACCTTATAAAAGAAATTACCCAACTTTCTTGTAC
AAAGTGGTTGATATCGGTAAGCCTATCCCTAACCCTCTCCTCGGTCTCGATTCTACGTAGTAATGAACTA
GTCCGTAACTTGAAAGTATTTCGATTTCTTGGCTTTATATATCTTGTGGAAAGGACGACTCCGCAAGCTA
GGATTTTGTAAC
