>Addgene plasmid #144506 | TFORF3030 | depositor partial sequence | sequence record 285634 | Barcode
CTCCGCAAGCTAGGATTTTGTAAC
